>Addgene plasmid #138466 | pMAL-c2X-ORF24-NTD-3L_A | depositor full sequence | sequence record 267361 | pMAL-c2X-ORF24-NTD-3L_A sequence 7191 bps
CCGACACCATCGAATGGTGCAAAACCTTTCGCGGTATGGCATGATAGCGCCCGGAAGAGAGTCAATTCAG
GGTGGTGAATGTGAAACCAGTAACGTTATACGATGTCGCAGAGTATGCCGGTGTCTCTTATCAGACCGTT
TCCCGCGTGGTGAACCAGGCCAGCCACGTTTCTGCGAAAACGCGGGAAAAAGTGGAAGCGGCGATGGCGG
AGCTGAATTACATTCCCAACCGCGTGGCACAACAACTGGCGGGCAAACAGTCGTTGCTGATTGGCGTTGC
CACCTCCAGTCTGGCCCTGCACGCGCCGTCGCAAATTGTCGCGGCGATTAAATCTCGCGCCGATCAACTG
GGTGCCAGCGTGGTGGTGTCGATGGTAGAACGAAGCGGCGTCGAAGCCTGTAAAGCGGCGGTGCACAATC
TTCTCGCGCAACGCGTCAGTGGGCTGATCATTAACTATCCGCTGGATGACCAGGATGCCATTGCTGTGGA
AGCTGCCTGCACTAATGTTCCGGCGTTATTTCTTGATGTCTCTGACCAGACACCCATCAACAGTATTATT
TTCTCCCATGAAGACGGTACGCGACTGGGCGTGGAGCATCTGGTCGCATTGGGTCACCAGCAAATCGCGC
TGTTAGCGGGCCCATTAAGTTCTGTCTCGGCGCGTCTGCGTCTGGCTGGCTGGCATAAATATCTCACTCG
CAATCAAATTCAGCCGATAGCGGAACGGGAAGGCGACTGGAGTGCCATGTCCGGTTTTCAACAAACCATG
CAAATGCTGAATGAGGGCATCGTTCCCACTGCGATGCTGGTTGCCAACGATCAGATGGCGCTGGGCGCAA
TGCGCGCCATTACCGAGTCCGGGCTGCGCGTTGGTGCGGATATCTCGGTAGTGGGATACGACGATACCGA
AGACAGCTCATGTTATATCCCGCCGTTAACCACCATCAAACAGGATTTTCGCCTGCTGGGGCAAACCAGC
GTGGACCGCTTGCTGCAACTCTCTCAGGGCCAGGCGGTGAAGGGCAATCAGCTGTTGCCCGTCTCACTGG
TGAAAAGAAAAACCACCCTGGCGCCCAATACGCAAACCGCCTCTCCCCGCGCGTTGGCCGATTCATTAAT
GCAGCTGGCACGACAGGTTTCCCGACTGGAAAGCGGGCAGTGAGCGCAACGCAATTAATGTAAGTTAGCT
CACTCATTAGGCACAATTCTCATGTTTGACAGCTTATCATCGACTGCACGGTGCACCAATGCTTCTGGCG
TCAGGCAGCCATCGGAAGCTGTGGTATGGCTGTGCAGGTCGTAAATCACTGCATAATTCGTGTCGCTCAA
GGCGCACTCCCGTTCTGGATAATGTTTTTTGCGCCGACATCATAACGGTTCTGGCAAATATTCTGAAATG
AGCTGTTGACAATTAATCATCGGCTCGTATAATGTGTGGAATTGTGAGCGGATAACAATTTCACACAGGA
AACAGCCAGTCCGTTTAGGTGTTTTCACGAGCACTTCACCAACAAGGACCATAGCATATGAAAATCGAAG
AAGGTAAACTGGTAATCTGGATTAACGGCGATAAAGGCTATAACGGTCTCGCTGAAGTCGGTAAGAAATT
CGAGAAAGATACCGGAATTAAAGTCACCGTTGAGCATCCGGATAAACTGGAAGAGAAATTCCCACAGGTT
GCGGCAACTGGCGATGGCCCTGACATTATCTTCTGGGCACACGACCGCTTTGGTGGCTACGCTCAATCTG
GCCTGTTGGCTGAAATCACCCCGGACAAAGCGTTCCAGGACAAGCTGTATCCGTTTACCTGGGATGCCGT
ACGTTACAACGGCAAGCTGATTGCTTACCCGATCGCTGTTGAAGCGTTATCGCTGATTTATAACAAAGAT
CTGCTGCCGAACCCGCCAAAAACCTGGGAAGAGATCCCGGCGCTGGATAAAGAACTGAAAGCGAAAGGTA
AGAGCGCGCTGATGTTCAACCTGCAAGAACCGTACTTCACCTGGCCGCTGATTGCTGCTGACGGGGGTTA
TGCGTTCAAGTATGAAAACGGCAAGTACGACATTAAAGACGTGGGCGTGGATAACGCTGGCGCGAAAGCG
GGTCTGACCTTCCTGGTTGACCTGATTAAAAACAAACACATGAATGCAGACACCGATTACTCCATCGCAG
AAGCTGCCTTTAATAAAGGCGAAACAGCGATGACCATCAACGGCCCGTGGGCATGGTCCAACATCGACAC
CAGCAAAGTGAATTATGGTGTAACGGTACTGCCGACCTTCAAGGGTCAACCATCCAAACCGTTCGTTGGC
GTGCTGAGCGCAGGTATTAACGCCGCCAGTCCGAACAAAGAGCTGGCAAAAGAGTTCCTCGAAAACTATC
TGCTGACTGATGAAGGTCTGGAAGCGGTTAATAAAGACAAACCGCTGGGTGCCGTAGCGCTGAAGTCTTA
CGAGGAAGAGTTGGCGAAAGATCCACGTATTGCCGCCACTATGGAAAACGCCCAGAAAGGTGAAATCATG
CCGAACATCCCGCAGATGTCCGCTTTCTGGTATGCCGTGCGTACTGCGGTGATCAACGCCGCCAGCGGTC
GTCAGACTGTCGATGAAGCCCTGAAAGACGCGCAGACTAATTCGAGCTCAATGGCAGCGCTCGAGGGCCC
CCTACTACTGCCACCGAGCGCCTCCCTGACGACGAGTCCGCAGACCACGTGTTATCAAGCGACTTGGGAA
TCACAGCTGGAAATATTCTGCTGTCTGGCCACCAACTCGCACCTGCAGGCAGAGCTGACCTTAGAAGGTC
TTGATAAGATGATGCAGCCCGAGCCCACCTTTTTCGCCTGCAGAGCGATACGCAGAGCAGCCGCGGGGGA
ACGCCTCCACCCTTTTATACATCAAGAAGGGACTCTTTTGGGAAAAGTGGGTCGACGGTACAGCGGCGAA
GGTTTAATAATTGACGGTGGTGGAGTGTTTACGCGCGGACAGATAGACACCGACAACTACCTACCTGCGG
TGGGATCATGGGAACTTACCGATGATTGTGATAAACCCTGCGAATTCAGGGAGCTACGCTCGCTGTATCT
TCCCGCGCTACTAACGTGCACCATATGTTACAAAGCCATGTTCAGGATAGTGTGCAGGTACCTGGAGTTC
TGGGAGTTCGAACAGTGTTTTCATGCGTTTCTGGCGGTGTTGCCCCATAGTCTACAACCCACAATCTATC
AAAATTATTTTGCACTCCTGGAGTAAGGATCCTCTAGAGTCGACCTGCAGGCAAGCTTGGCACTGGCCGT
CGTTTTACAACGTCGTGACTGGGAAAACCCTGGCGTTACCCAACTTAATCGCCTTGCAGCACATCCCCCT
TTCGCCAGCTGGCGTAATAGCGAAGAGGCCCGCACCGATCGCCCTTCCCAACAGTTGCGCAGCCTGAATG
GCGAATGGCAGCTTGGCTGTTTTGGCGGATGAGATAAGATTTTCAGCCTGATACAGATTAAATCAGAACG
CAGAAGCGGTCTGATAAAACAGAATTTGCCTGGCGGCAGTAGCGCGGTGGTCCCACCTGACCCCATGCCG
AACTCAGAAGTGAAACGCCGTAGCGCCGATGGTAGTGTGGGGTCTCCCCATGCGAGAGTAGGGAACTGCC
AGGCATCAAATAAAACGAAAGGCTCAGTCGAAAGACTGGGCCTTTCGTTTTATCTGTTGTTTGTCGGTGA
ACGCTCTCCTGAGTAGGACAAATCCGCCGGGAGCGGATTTGAACGTTGCGAAGCAACGGCCCGGAGGGTG
GCGGGCAGGACGCCCGCCATAAACTGCCAGGCATCAAATTAAGCAGAAGGCCATCCTGACGGATGGCCTT
TTTGCGTTTCTACAAACTCTTTTGTTTATTTTTCTAAATACATTCAAATATGTATCCGCTCATGAGACAA
TAACCCTGATAAATGCTTCAATAATATTGAAAAAGGAAGAGTATGAGTATTCAACATTTCCGTGTCGCCC
TTATTCCCTTTTTTGCGGCATTTTGCCTTCCTGTTTTTGCTCACCCAGAAACGCTGGTGAAAGTAAAAGA
TGCTGAAGATCAGTTGGGTGCACGAGTGGGTTACATCGAACTGGATCTCAACAGCGGTAAGATCCTTGAG
AGTTTTCGCCCCGAAGAACGTTTCCCAATGATGAGCACTTTTAAAGTTCTGCTATGTGGCGCGGTATTAT
CCCGTGTTGACGCCGGGCAAGAGCAACTCGGTCGCCGCATACACTATTCTCAGAATGACTTGGTTGAGTA
CTCACCAGTCACAGAAAAGCATCTTACGGATGGCATGACAGTAAGAGAATTATGCAGTGCTGCCATAACC
ATGAGTGATAACACTGCGGCCAACTTACTTCTGACAACGATCGGAGGACCGAAGGAGCTAACCGCTTTTT
TGCACAACATGGGGGATCATGTAACTCGCCTTGATCGTTGGGAACCGGAGCTGAATGAAGCCATACCAAA
CGACGAGCGTGACACCACGATGCCTGTAGCAATGGCAACAACGTTGCGCAAACTATTAACTGGCGAACTA
CTTACTCTAGCTTCCCGGCAACAATTAATAGACTGGATGGAGGCGGATAAAGTTGCAGGACCACTTCTGC
GCTCGGCCCTTCCGGCTGGCTGGTTTATTGCTGATAAATCTGGAGCCGGTGAGCGTGGGTCTCGCGGTAT
CATTGCAGCACTGGGGCCAGATGGTAAGCCCTCCCGTATCGTAGTTATCTACACGACGGGGAGTCAGGCA
ACTATGGATGAACGAAATAGACAGATCGCTGAGATAGGTGCCTCACTGATTAAGCATTGGTAACTGTCAG
ACCAAGTTTACTCATATATACTTTAGATTGATT
[38 nt withheld, positions 4864-4901]
A
[37 nt withheld, positions 4903-4939]
ATTTTGTTAAAATTCGCGTTAAATTTTTGTTAAATCAGCTCATTTTTTAACCAATAGGCCGAAATCGGCA
AAATCCCTTATAAATCAAAAGAATAGACCGAGATAGGGT
[37 nt withheld, positions 5049-5085]
AAAGAACGTGGACTCCAACGTCAAAGG
[141 nt withheld, positions 5113-5253]
G
[125 nt withheld, positions 5255-5379]
AAAGGATCTAGGTGAAGATCCTTTTTGATAATCTCATGACCAAAATCCCTTAACGTGAGTTTTCGTTCCA
CTGAGCGTCAGACCCCGTAGAAAAGATCAAAGGATCTTCTTGAGATCCTTTTTTTCTGCGCGTAATCTGC
TGCTTGCAAACAAAAAAACCACCGCTACCAGCGGTGGTTTGTTTGCCGGATCAAGAGCTACCAACTCTTT
TTCCGAAGGTAACTGGCTTCAGCAGAGCGCAGATACCAAATACTGTCCTTCTAGTGTAGCCGTAGTTAGG
CCACCACTTCAAGAACTCTGTAGCACCGCCTACATACCTCGCTCTGCTAATCCTGTTACCAGTGGCTGCT
GCCAGTGGCGATAAGTCGTGTCTTACCGGGTTGGACTCAAGACGATAGTTACCGGATAAGGCGCAGCGGT
CGGGCTGAACGGGGGGTTCGTGCACACAGCCCAGCTTGGAGCGAACGACCTACACCGAACTGAGATACCT
ACAGCGTGAGCTATGAGAAAGCGCCACGCTTCCCGAAGGGAGAAAGGCGGACAGGTATCCGGTAAGCGGC
AGGGTCGGAACAGGAGAGCGCACGAGGGAGCTTCCAGGGGGAAACGCCTGGTATCTTTATAGTCCTGTCG
GGTTTCGCCACCTCTGACTTGAGCGTCGATTTTTGTGATGCTCGTCAGGGGGGCGGAGCCTATGGAAAAA
CGCCAGCAACGCGGCCTTTTTACGGTTCCTGGCCTTTTGCTGGCCTTTTGCTCACATGTTCTTTCCTGCG
TTATCCCCTGATTCTGTGGATAACCGTATTACCGCCTTTGAGTGAGCTGATACCGCTCGCCGCAGCCGAA
CGACCGAGCGCAGCGAGTCAGTGAGCGAGGAAGCGGAAGAGCGCCTGATGCGGTATTTTCTCCTTACGCA
TCTGTGCGGTATTTCACACCGCATATATGGTGCACTCTCAGTACAATCTGCTCTGATGCCGCATAGTTAA
GCCAGTATACACTCCGCTATCGCTACGTGACTGGGTCATGGCTGCGCCCCGACACCCGCCAACACCCGCT
GACGCGCCCTGACGGGCTTGTCTGCTCCCGGCATCCGCTTACAGACAAGCTGTGACCGTCTCCGGGAGCT
GCATGTGTCAGAGGTTTTCACCGTCATCACCGAAACGCGCGAGGCAGCTGCGGTAAAGCTCATCAGCGTG
GTCGTGCAGCGATTCACAGATGTCTGCCTGTTCATCCGCGTCCAGCTCGTTGAGTTTCTCCAGAAGCGTT
AATGTCTGGCTTCTGATAAAGCGGGCCATGTTAAGGGCGGTTTTTTCCTGTTTGGTCACTGATGCCTCCG
TGTAAGGGGGATTTCTGTTCATGGGGGTAATGATACCGATGAAACGAGAGAGGATGCTCACGATACGGGT
TACTGATGATGAACATGCCCGGTTACTGGAACGTTGTGAGGGTAAACAACTGGCGGTATGGATGCGGCGG
GACCAGAGAAAAATCACTCAGGGTCAATGCCAGCGCTTCGTTAATACAGATGTAGGTGTTCCACAGGGTA
GCCAGCAGCATCCTGCGATGCAGATCCGGAACATAATGGTGCAGGGCGCTGACTTCCGCGTTTCCAGACT
TTACGAAACACGGAAACCGAAGACCATTCATGTTGTTGCTCAGGTCGCAGACGTTTTGCAGCAGCAGTCG
CTTCACGTTCGCTCGCGTATCGGTGATTCATTCTGCTAACCAGTAAGGCAACCCCGCCAGCCTAGCCGGG
TCCTCAACGACAGGAGCACGATCATGCGCACCCGTGGCCAGGACCCAACGCTGCCCGAAATT
Features (pLannotate 1.2.2; 20 found; start..end, strand, type, name):
      3..80      +  promoter       lacIq promoter: lacI (mutant); In the lacIq allele, a single base change in the promoter boosts expression of the lacI gene about 10-fold.
     81..1163    +  CDS            lacI: lac repressor; lacI; The lac repressor binds to the lac operator to inhibit transcription in E. coli. This inhibition can be relieved by adding lactose or isopropyl-β-D-thiogalactopyranoside (IPTG).
   1176..1197    +  protein_bind   CAP binding site: CAP binding activates transcription in the presence of cAMP. E. coli catabolite activator protein
   1216..1233    +  promoter       tet promoter (fragment): E. coli promoter for tetracycline efflux protein gene
   1406..1434    +  promoter       tac promoter: strong E. coli promoter; hybrid between the trp and lac UV5 promoters
   1442..1458    +  protein_bind   lac operator: The lac repressor binds to the lac operator to inhibit transcription in E. coli. This inhibition can be relieved by adding lactose or isopropyl-β-D-thiogalactopyranoside (IPTG). lac repressor encoded by lacI
   1528..2628    +  CDS            MBP: maltose binding protein from E. coli; malE (mutated); This version of the gene does not encode a signal sequence, so MBP will remain in the cytosol.
   2641..3243    +  CDS            ORF24 (fragment): ORF24_HHV8P - Protein inferred from homology: Swiss-Prot protein existence level 3. From Human herpesvirus 8 type P (isolate GK18) (HHV-8) (Kaposi's sarcoma-associated herpesvirus).
   3247..3273    +  misc_feature   MCS (fragment): pUC18/19 multiple cloning site
   3281..3435    +  CDS            lacZα (fragment): LacZα fragment of β-galactosidase; lacZ fragment
   3528..3643    +  ncRNA          5S rRNA: Accession: RF00001 - 5S ribosomal RNA
   3647..3733    +  terminator     rrnB T1 terminator: Escherichia coli rrnB; transcription terminator T1 from the E. coli rrnB gene
   3825..3852    +  terminator     rrnB T2 terminator: transcription terminator T2 from the E. coli rrnB gene
   3871..3962    +  promoter       AmpR promoter: bla
   3963..4823    +  CDS            AmpR: β-lactamase; bla; confers resistance to ampicillin, carbenicillin, and related antibiotics
   4865..5378    -  rep_origin     M13 ori (sequence partly withheld): M13 bacteriophage origin of replication; arrow indicates direction of (+) strand synthesis
   5489..6077    +  rep_origin     ori: high-copy-number ColE1/pMB1/pBR322/pUC origin of replication
   6263..6405    -  misc_feature   bom: basis of mobility region from pBR322
   6507..6698    -  CDS            rop: Rop protein, which maintains plasmids at low copy number; rop
   6715..7095    +  CDS            YPB1_ECOLX: Protein predicted: Swiss-Prot protein existence level 4. From Escherichia coli.
