>Addgene plasmid #138466 | pMAL-c2X-ORF24-NTD-3L_A | addgene full sequence | sequence record 272888 | Addgene NGS Result
TGTGGAATTGTGAGCGGATAACAATTTCACACAGGAAACAGCCAGTCCGTTTAGGTGTTTTCACGAGCAC
TTCACCAACAAGGACCATAGCATATGAAAATCGAAGAAGGTAAACTGGTAATCTGGATTAACGGCGATAA
AGGCTATAACGGTCTCGCTGAAGTCGGTAAGAAATTCGAGAAAGATACCGGAATTAAAGTCACCGTTGAG
CATCCGGATAAACTGGAAGAGAAATTCCCACAGGTTGCGGCAACTGGCGATGGCCCTGACATTATCTTCT
GGGCACACGACCGCTTTGGTGGCTACGCTCAATCTGGCCTGTTGGCTGAAATCACCCCGGACAAAGCGTT
CCAGGACAAGCTGTATCCGTTTACCTGGGATGCCGTACGTTACAACGGCAAGCTGATTGCTTACCCGATC
GCTGTTGAAGCGTTATCGCTGATTTATAACAAAGATCTGCTGCCGAACCCGCCAAAAACCTGGGAAGAGA
TCCCGGCGCTGGATAAAGAACTGAAAGCGAAAGGTAAGAGCGCGCTGATGTTCAACCTGCAAGAACCGTA
CTTCACCTGGCCGCTGATTGCTGCTGACGGGGGTTATGCGTTCAAGTATGAAAACGGCAAGTACGACATT
AAAGACGTGGGCGTGGATAACGCTGGCGCGAAAGCGGGTCTGACCTTCCTGGTTGACCTGATTAAAAACA
AACACATGAATGCAGACACCGATTACTCCATCGCAGAAGCTGCCTTTAATAAAGGCGAAACAGCGATGAC
CATCAACGGCCCGTGGGCATGGTCCAACATCGACACCAGCAAAGTGAATTATGGTGTAACGGTACTGCCG
ACCTTCAAGGGTCAACCATCCAAACCGTTCGTTGGCGTGCTGAGCGCAGGTATTAACGCCGCCAGTCCGA
ACAAAGAGCTGGCAAAAGAGTTCCTCGAAAACTATCTGCTGACTGATGAAGGTCTGGAAGCGGTTAATAA
AGACAAACCGCTGGGTGCCGTAGCGCTGAAGTCTTACGAGGAAGAGTTGGCGAAAGATCCACGTATTGCC
GCCACTATGGAAAACGCCCAGAAAGGTGAAATCATGCCGAACATCCCGCAGATGTCCGCTTTCTGGTATG
CCGTGCGTACTGCGGTGATCAACGCCGCCAGCGGTCGTCAGACTGTCGATGAAGCCCTGAAAGACGCGCA
GACTAATTCGAGCTCAATGGCAGCGCTCGAGGGCCCCCTACTACTGCCACCGAGCGCCTCCCTGACGACG
AGTCCGCAGACCACGTGTTATCAAGCGACTTGGGAATCACAGCTGGAAATATTCTGCTGTCTGGCCACCA
ACTCGCACCTGCAGGCAGAGCTGACCTTAGAAGGTCTTGATAAGATGATGCAGCCCGAGCCCACCTTTTT
CGCCTGCAGAGCGATACGCAGAGCAGCCGCGGGGGAACGCCTCCACCCTTTTATACATCAAGAAGGGACT
CTTTTGGGAAAAGTGGGTCGACGGTACAGCGGCGAAGGTTTAATAATTGACGGTGGTGGAGTGTTTACGC
GCGGACAGATAGACACCGACAACTACCTACCTGCGGTGGGATCATGGGAACTTACCGATGATTGTGATAA
ACCCTGCGAATTCAGGGAGCTACGCTCGCTGTATCTTCCCGCGCTACTAACGTGCACCATATGTTACAAA
GCCATGTTCAGGATAGTGTGCAGGTACCTGGAGTTCTGGGAGTTCGAACAGTGTTTTCATGCGTTTCTGG
CGGTGTTGCCCCATAGTCTACAACCCACAATCTATCAAAATTATTTTGCACTCCTGGAGTAAGGATCCTC
TAGAGTCGACCTGCAGGCAAGCTTGGCACTGGCCGTCGTTTTACAACGTCGTGACTGGGAAAACCCTGGC
GTTACCCAACTTAATCGCCTTGCAGCACATCCCCCTTTCGCCAGCTGGCGTAATAGCGAAGAGGCCCGCA
CCGATCGCCCTTCCCAACAGTTGCGCAGCCTGAATGGCGAATGGCAGCTTGGCTGTTTTGGCGGATGAGA
TAAGATTTTCAGCCTGATACAGATTAAATCAGAACGCAGAAGCGGTCTGATAAAACAGAATTTGCCTGGC
GGCAGTAGCGCGGTGGTCCCACCTGACCCCATGCCGAACTCAGAAGTGAAACGCCGTAGCGCCGATGGTA
GTGTGGGGTCTCCCCATGCGAGAGTAGGGAACTGCCAGGCATCAAATAAAACGAAAGGCTCAGTCGAAAG
ACTGGGCCTTTCGTTTTATCTGTTGTTTGTCGGTGAACGCTCTCCTGAGTAGGACAAATCCGCCGGGAGC
GGATTTGAACGTTGCGAAGCAACGGCCCGGAGGGTGGCGGGCAGGACGCCCGCCATAAACTGCCAGGCAT
CAAATTAAGCAGAAGGCCATCCTGACGGATGGCCTTTTTGCGTTTCTACAAACTCTTTTGTTTATTTTTC
TAAATACATTCAAATATGTATCCGCTCATGAGACAATAACCCTGATAAATGCTTCAATAATATTGAAAAA
GGAAGAGTATGAGTATTCAACATTTCCGTGTCGCCCTTATTCCCTTTTTTGCGGCATTTTGCCTTCCTGT
TTTTGCTCACCCAGAAACGCTGGTGAAAGTAAAAGATGCTGAAGATCAGTTGGGTGCACGAGTGGGTTAC
ATCGAACTGGATCTCAACAGCGGTAAGATCCTTGAGAGTTTTCGCCCCGAAGAACGTTTCCCAATGATGA
GCACTTTTAAAGTTCTGCTATGTGGCGCGGTATTATCCCGTGTTGACGCCGGGCAAGAGCAACTCGGTCG
CCGCATACACTATTCTCAGAATGACTTGGTTGAGTACTCACCAGTCACAGAAAAGCATCTTACGGATGGC
ATGACAGTAAGAGAATTATGCAGTGCTGCCATAACCATGAGTGATAACACTGCGGCCAACTTACTTCTGA
CAACGATCGGAGGACCGAAGGAGCTAACCGCTTTTTTGCACAACATGGGGGATCATGTAACTCGCCTTGA
TCGTTGGGAACCGGAGCTGAATGAAGCCATACCAAACGACGAGCGTGACACCACGATGCCTGTAGCAATG
GCAACAACGTTGCGCAAACTATTAACTGGCGAACTACTTACTCTAGCTTCCCGGCAACAATTAATAGACT
GGATGGAGGCGGATAAAGTTGCAGGACCACTTCTGCGCTCGGCCCTTCCGGCTGGCTGGTTTATTGCTGA
TAAATCTGGAGCCGGTGAGCGTGGGTCTCGCGGTATCATTGCAGCACTGGGGCCAGATGGTAAGCCCTCC
CGTATCGTAGTTATCTACACGACGGGGAGTCAGGCAACTATGGATGAACGAAATAGACAGATCGCTGAGA
TAGGTGCCTCACTGATTAAGCATTGGTAACTGTCAGACCAAGTTTACTCATATATACTTTAGATTGATT
[38 nt withheld, positions 3430-3467]
A
[37 nt withheld, positions 3469-3505]
ATTTTGTTAAAATTCGCGTTAAATTTTTGTTAAATCAGCTCATTTTTTAACCAATAGGCCGAAATCGGCA
AAATCCCTTATAAATCAAAAGAATAGACCGAGATAGGGT
[37 nt withheld, positions 3615-3651]
AAAGAACGTGGACTCCAACGTCAAAGG
[141 nt withheld, positions 3679-3819]
G
[125 nt withheld, positions 3821-3945]
AAAGGATCTAGGTGAAGATCCTTTTTGATAATCTCATGACCAAAATCCCTTAACGTGAGTTTTCGTTCCA
CTGAGCGTCAGACCCCGTAGAAAAGATCAAAGGATCTTCTTGAGATCCTTTTTTTCTGCGCGTAATCTGC
TGCTTGCAAACAAAAAAACCACCGCTACCAGCGGTGGTTTGTTTGCCGGATCAAGAGCTACCAACTCTTT
TTCCGAAGGTAACTGGCTTCAGCAGAGCGCAGATACCAAATACTGTCCTTCTAGTGTAGCCGTAGTTAGG
CCACCACTTCAAGAACTCTGTAGCACCGCCTACATACCTCGCTCTGCTAATCCTGTTACCAGTGGCTGCT
GCCAGTGGCGATAAGTCGTGTCTTACCGGGTTGGACTCAAGACGATAGTTACCGGATAAGGCGCAGCGGT
CGGGCTGAACGGGGGGTTCGTGCACACAGCCCAGCTTGGAGCGAACGACCTACACCGAACTGAGATACCT
ACAGCGTGAGCTATGAGAAAGCGCCACGCTTCCCGAAGGGAGAAAGGCGGACAGGTATCCGGTAAGCGGC
AGGGTCGGAACAGGAGAGCGCACGAGGGAGCTTCCAGGGGGAAACGCCTGGTATCTTTATAGTCCTGTCG
GGTTTCGCCACCTCTGACTTGAGCGTCGATTTTTGTGATGCTCGTCAGGGGGGCGGAGCCTATGGAAAAA
CGCCAGCAACGCGGCCTTTTTACGGTTCCTGGCCTTTTGCTGGCCTTTTGCTCACATGTTCTTTCCTGCG
TTATCCCCTGATTCTGTGGATAACCGTATTACCGCCTTTGAGTGAGCTGATACCGCTCGCCGCAGCCGAA
CGACCGAGCGCAGCGAGTCAGTGAGCGAGGAAGCGGAAGAGCGCCTGATGCGGTATTTTCTCCTTACGCA
TCTGTGCGGTATTTCACACCGCATATATGGTGCACTCTCAGTACAATCTGCTCTGATGCCGCATAGTTAA
GCCAGTATACACTCCGCTATCGCTACGTGACTGGGTCATGGCTGCGCCCCGACACCCGCCAACACCCGCT
GACGCGCCCTGACGGGCTTGTCTGCTCCCGGCATCCGCTTACAGACAAGCTGTGACCGTCTCCGGGAGCT
GCATGTGTCAGAGGTTTTCACCGTCATCACCGAAACGCGCGAGGCAGCTGCGGTAAAGCTCATCAGCGTG
GTCGTGCAGCGATTCACAGATGTCTGCCTGTTCATCCGCGTCCAGCTCGTTGAGTTTCTCCAGAAGCGTT
AATGTCTGGCTTCTGATAAAGCGGGCCATGTTAAGGGCGGTTTTTTCCTGTTTGGTCACTGATGCCTCCG
TGTAAGGGGGATTTCTGTTCATGGGGGTAATGATACCGATGAAACGAGAGAGGATGCTCACGATACGGGT
TACTGATGATGAACATGCCCGGTTACTGGAACGTTGTGAGGGTAAACAACTGGCGGTATGGATGCGGCGG
GACCAGAGAAAAATCACTCAGGGTCAATGCCAGCGCTTCGTTAATACAGATGTAGGTGTTCCACAGGGTA
GCCAGCAGCATCCTGCGATGCAGATCCGGAACATAATGGTGCAGGGCGCTGACTTCCGCGTTTCCAGACT
TTACGAAACACGGAAACCGAAGACCATTCATGTTGTTGCTCAGGTCGCAGACGTTTTGCAGCAGCAGTCG
CTTCACGTTCGCTCGCGTATCGGTGATTCATTCTGCTAACCAGTAAGGCAACCCCGCCAGCCTAGCCGGG
TCCTCAACGACAGGAGCACGATCATGCGCACCCGTGGCCAGGACCCAACGCTGCCCGAAATTCCGACACC
ATCGAATGGTGCAAAACCTTTCGCGGTATGGCATGATAGCGCCCGGAAGAGAGTCAATTCAGGGTGGTGA
ATGTGAAACCAGTAACGTTATACGATGTCGCAGAGTATGCCGGTGTCTCTTATCAGACCGTTTCCCGCGT
GGTGAACCAGGCCAGCCACGTTTCTGCGAAAACGCGGGAAAAAGTGGAAGCGGCGATGGCGGAGCTGAAT
TACATTCCCAACCGCGTGGCACAACAACTGGCGGGCAAACAGTCGTTGCTGATTGGCGTTGCCACCTCCA
GTCTGGCCCTGCACGCGCCGTCGCAAATTGTCGCGGCGATTAAATCTCGCGCCGATCAACTGGGTGCCAG
CGTGGTGGTGTCGATGGTAGAACGAAGCGGCGTCGAAGCCTGTAAAGCGGCGGTGCACAATCTTCTCGCG
CAACGCGTCAGTGGGCTGATCATTAACTATCCGCTGGATGACCAGGATGCCATTGCTGTGGAAGCTGCCT
GCACTAATGTTCCGGCGTTATTTCTTGATGTCTCTGACCAGACACCCATCAACAGTATTATTTTCTCCCA
TGAAGACGGTACGCGACTGGGCGTGGAGCATCTGGTCGCATTGGGTCACCAGCAAATCGCGCTGTTAGCG
GGCCCATTAAGTTCTGTCTCGGCGCGTCTGCGTCTGGCTGGCTGGCATAAATATCTCACTCGCAATCAAA
TTCAGCCGATAGCGGAACGGGAAGGCGACTGGAGTGCCATGTCCGGTTTTCAACAAACCATGCAAATGCT
GAATGAGGGCATCGTTCCCACTGCGATGCTGGTTGCCAACGATCAGATGGCGCTGGGCGCAATGCGCGCC
ATTACCGAGTCCGGGCTGCGCGTTGGTGCGGATATCTCAGTAGTGGGATACGACGATACCGAAGACAGCT
CATGTTATATCCCGCCGTTAACCACCATCAAACAGGATTTTCGCCTGCTGGGGCAAACCAGCGTGGACCG
CTTGCTGCAACTCTCTCAGGGCCAGGCGGTGAAGGGCAATCAGCTGTTGCCCGTCTCACTGGTGAAAAGA
AAAACCACCCTGGCGCCCAATACGCAAACCGCCTCTCCCCGCGCGTTGGCCGATTCATTAATGCAGCTGG
CACGACAGGTTTCCCGACTGGAAAGCGGGCAGTGAGCGCAACGCAATTAATGTAAGTTAGCTCACTCATT
AGGCACAATTCTCATGTTTGACAGCTTATCATCGACTGCACGGTGCACCAATGCTTCTGGCGTCAGGCAG
CCATCGGAAGCTGTGGTATGGCTGTGCAGGTCGTAAATCACTGCATAATTCGTGTCGCTCAAGGCGCACT
CCCGTTCTGGATAATGTTTTTTGCGCCGACATCATAACGGTTCTGGCAAATATTCTGAAATGAGCTGTTG
ACAATTAATCATCGGCTCGTATAATG
Features (pLannotate 1.2.2; 20 found; start..end, strand, type, name):
      8..24      +  protein_bind   lac operator: The lac repressor binds to the lac operator to inhibit transcription in E. coli. This inhibition can be relieved by adding lactose or isopropyl-β-D-thiogalactopyranoside (IPTG). lac repressor encoded by lacI
     94..1194    +  CDS            MBP: maltose binding protein from E. coli; malE (mutated); This version of the gene does not encode a signal sequence, so MBP will remain in the cytosol.
   1207..1809    +  CDS            ORF24 (fragment): ORF24_HHV8P - Protein inferred from homology: Swiss-Prot protein existence level 3. From Human herpesvirus 8 type P (isolate GK18) (HHV-8) (Kaposi's sarcoma-associated herpesvirus).
   1813..1839    +  misc_feature   MCS (fragment): pUC18/19 multiple cloning site
   1847..2001    +  CDS            lacZα (fragment): LacZα fragment of β-galactosidase; lacZ fragment
   2094..2209    +  ncRNA          5S rRNA: Accession: RF00001 - 5S ribosomal RNA
   2213..2299    +  terminator     rrnB T1 terminator: Escherichia coli rrnB; transcription terminator T1 from the E. coli rrnB gene
   2391..2418    +  terminator     rrnB T2 terminator: transcription terminator T2 from the E. coli rrnB gene
   2437..2528    +  promoter       AmpR promoter: bla
   2529..3389    +  CDS            AmpR: β-lactamase; bla; confers resistance to ampicillin, carbenicillin, and related antibiotics
   3431..3944    -  rep_origin     M13 ori (sequence partly withheld): M13 bacteriophage origin of replication; arrow indicates direction of (+) strand synthesis
   4055..4643    +  rep_origin     ori: high-copy-number ColE1/pMB1/pBR322/pUC origin of replication
   4829..4971    -  misc_feature   bom: basis of mobility region from pBR322
   5073..5264    -  CDS            rop: Rop protein, which maintains plasmids at low copy number; rop
   5281..5661    +  CDS            YPB1_ECOLX: Protein predicted: Swiss-Prot protein existence level 4. From Escherichia coli.
   5760..5837    +  promoter       lacIq promoter: lacI (mutant); In the lacIq allele, a single base change in the promoter boosts expression of the lacI gene about 10-fold.
   5838..6920    +  CDS            lacI: lac repressor; lacI; The lac repressor binds to the lac operator to inhibit transcription in E. coli. This inhibition can be relieved by adding lactose or isopropyl-β-D-thiogalactopyranoside (IPTG).
   6933..6954    +  protein_bind   CAP binding site: CAP binding activates transcription in the presence of cAMP. E. coli catabolite activator protein
   6973..6990    +  promoter       tet promoter (fragment): E. coli promoter for tetracycline efflux protein gene
   7163..7191    +  promoter       tac promoter: strong E. coli promoter; hybrid between the trp and lac UV5 promoters
