[The description below was written by a language model from this plasmid's Addgene catalogue record and pLannotate feature annotations shown in this document.]
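Description:
pMAL-c2X-ORF24-NTD-3L_A is a 7,191 bp bacterial expression plasmid built on the pMAL-c2X backbone, designed to produce a maltose-binding protein (MBP) fusion of a mutant N-terminal fragment of KSHV (HHV-8) ORF24 in E. coli. It replicates from a ColE1/pMB1-type origin accompanied by the pBR322 bom region and the rop gene, consistent with its listing as low copy, and is selected with ampicillin through the β-lactamase (AmpR) cassette. An M13 phage origin is also present, which in principle allows single-stranded DNA production with helper phage.

Expression is driven by the hybrid tac promoter, followed by a lac operator. The plasmid carries its own lacI gene under the enhanced lacIq promoter, so transcription is kept repressed until it is induced with IPTG. The malE coding sequence in this backbone lacks a signal peptide, so the fusion protein stays in the cytosol. The 603 bp ORF24 insert, cloned between SacI and BamHI sites, lies just downstream of MBP. It encodes amino acids 1–201 (the N-terminal domain), with the three leucines at positions 73–75 changed to alanine ("3L_A"). Remnants of the polylinker and a lacZα fragment follow the insert, and the rrnB T1 and T2 terminators end the transcript.

Both feature tables, one from the depositor sequence and one from the repository's sequencing result, show the same elements in the same order and differ only in their numbering start point. The associated publication concerns the interaction of this viral TATA-box-binding protein with the C-terminal domain of host RNA polymerase II in late gene transcription. This suggests the construct provides purified mutant protein for such interaction studies, with the MBP tag allowing amylose affinity purification, although the record does not state the functional effect of the mutation.
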