Addgene plasmid #138466: pMAL-c2X-ORF24-NTD-3L_A
Purpose: Expresses MBP-tagged ORF24-NTD 3L_A in bacteria
Depositing lab: Britt Glaunsinger. Depositing organization: University of California, Berkeley. Publication: The gammaherpesviral TATA-box-binding protein directly interacts with the CTD of host RNA Pol II to direct late gene transcription. Castaneda AF, Didychuk AL, Louder RK, McCollum CO, Davis ZH, Nogales E, Glaunsinger BA. PLoS Pathog. 2020 Sep 4;16(9):e1008843. doi: 10.1371/journal.ppat.1008843. eCollection 2020 Sep. PubMed 32886723.
Backbone
  Vector backbone: pMAL-c2X
  Backbone manufacturer: New England Biolabs
  Backbone size w/o insert (bp): 6588
  Total vector size (bp): 7191
  Vector type: Bacterial Expression
Growth in bacteria
  Bacterial resistance: Ampicillin, 100 μg/mL
  Growth temperature: 37°C
  Growth strain: DH5alpha
  Copy number: Low Copy
Gene/Insert
  Gene/Insert name: ORF24
  Species: KSHV (HHV-8)
  Insert size (bp): 603
  Mutation: Amino acids 1-201; amino acids L73-75 mutated to alanine
  Entrez Gene: ORF24 (a.k.a. HHV8GK18_gp27)
  Promoter: tac
  Tag / fusion protein: MBP (N terminal on backbone)
  Cloning method: Restriction Enzyme; 5′ cloning site SacI (not destroyed); 3′ cloning site BamHI (not destroyed)
  Sequencing primers: 5′ GGTCGTCAGACTGTCGATGAAGCC; 3′ CGCCAGGGTTTTCCCAGTCACGAC
Terms and licenses: Academic/Nonprofit Terms; Industry Terms: Not Available to Industry
How to cite: pMAL-c2X-ORF24-NTD-3L_A was a gift from Britt Glaunsinger (Addgene plasmid # 138466 ; http://n2t.net/addgene:138466 ; RRID:Addgene_138466)
